>Addgene plasmid #23569 | pDONR223-COL4A3BP | depositor partial sequence | sequence record 10756 | Author sequence
ATGTCGGATAATCAGAGCTGGAACTCGTCGGGCTCGGAGGAGGATCCAGAGACGGAGTCTGGGCCGCCTG
TGGAGCGCTGCGGGGTCCTCAGTAAGTGGACAAACTACATTCATGGGTGGCAGGATCGTTGGGTAGTTTT
GAAAAATAATGCTCTGAGTTACTACAAATCTGAAGATGAAACAGAGTATGGCTGCAGAGGATCCATCTGT
CTTAGCAAGGCTGTCATCACACCTCACGATTTTGATGAATGTCGATTTGATATTAGTGTAAATGATAGTG
TTTGGTATCTTCGTGCTCAGGATCCAGATCATAGACAGCAATGGATAGATGCCATTGAACAGCACAAGAC
TGAATCTGGATATGGATCTGAATCCAGCTTGCGTCGACATGGCTCAATGGTGTCCCTGGTGTCTGGAGCA
AGTGGCTACTCTGCAACATCCACCTCTTCATTCAAGAAAGGCCACAGTTTACGTGAGAAGTTGGCTGAAA
TGGAAACATTTAGAGACATCTTATGTAGACAAGTTGACACGCTACAGAAGTACTTTGATGCCTGTGCTGA
TGCTGTCTCTAAGGATGAACTTCAAAGGGATAAAGTGGTAGAAGATGATGAAGATGACTTTCCTACAACG
CGTTCTGATGGTGACTTCTTGCATAGTACCAACGGCAATAAAGAAAAGTTATTTCCACATGTGACACCAA
AAGGAATTAATGGTATAGACTTTAAAGGGGAAGCGATAACTTTTAAAGCAACTACTGCTGGAATCCTTGC
AACACTTTCTCATTGTATTGAACTAATGGTTAAACGTGAGGACAGCTGGCAGAAGAGACTGGATAAGGAA
ACTGAGAAGAAAAGAAGAACAGAGGAAGCATATAAAAATGCAATGACAGAACTTAAGAAAAAATCCCACT
TTGGAGGACCAGATTATGAAGAAGGCCCTAACAGTCTGATTAATGAAGAAGAGTTCTTTGATGCTGTTGA
AGCTGCTCTTGACAGACAAGATAAAATAGAAGAACAGTCACAGAGTGAAAAGGTGAGATTACATTGGCCT
ACATCCTTGCCCTCTGGAGATGCCTTTTCTTCTGTGGGGACACATAGATTTGTCCAAAAGGTTGAAGAGA
TGGTGCAGAACCACATGACTTACTCATTACAGGATGTAGGCGGAGATGCCAATTGGCAGTTGGTTGTAGA
AGAAGGAGAAATGAAGGTATACAGAAGAGAAGTAGAAGAAAATGGGATTGTTCTGGATCCTTTAAAAGCT
ACCCATGCAGTTAAAGGCGTCACAGGACATGAAGTCTGCAATTATTTCTGGAATGTTGACGTTCGCAATG
ACTGGGAAACAACTATAGAAAACTTTCATGTGGTGGAAACATTAGCTGATAATGCAATCATCATTTATCA
AACACACAAGAGGGTGTGGCCTGCTTCTCAGCGAGACGTATTATATCTTTCTGTCATTCGAAAGATACCA
GCCTTGACTGAAAATGACCCTGAAACTTGGATAGTTTGTAATTTTTCTGTGGATCATGACAGTGCTCCTC
TAAACAACCGATGTGTCCGTGCCAAAATAAATGTTGCTATGATTTGTCAAACCTTGGTAAGCCCACCAGA
GGGAAACCAGGAAATTAGCAGGGACAACATTCTATGCAAGATTACATATGTAGCTAATGTGAACCCTGGA
GGATGGGCACCAGCCTCAGTGTTAAGGGCAGTGGCAAAGCGAGAGTATCCTAAATTTCTAAAACGTTTTA
CTTCTTACGTCCAAGAAAAAACTGCAGGAAAGCCTATTTTGTTCTAG
