>Addgene plasmid #23569 | pDONR223-COL4A3BP | addgene partial sequence | sequence record 29425 | 23569 with M13pUC-fwd
AGCTCGGGCCCAATAATGATTTTATTTTGACTGATAGTGACCTGTTCGTTGCAACAAATTGATGAGCAAT
GCTTTTTTATAATGCCAACTTTGTACAAAAAAGTTGGCATGTCGGATAATCAGAGCTGGAACTCGTCGGG
CTCGGAGGAGGATCCAGAGACGGAGTCTGGGCCGCCTGTGGAGCGCTGCGGGGTCCTCAGTAAGTGGACA
AACTACATTCATGGGTGGCAGGATCGTTGGGTAGTTTTGAAAAATAATGCTCTGAGTTACTACAAATCTG
AAGATGAAACAGAGTATGGCTGCAGAGGATCCATCTGTCTTAGCAAGGCTGTCATCACACCTCACGATTT
TGATGAATGTCGATTTGATATTAGTGTAAATGATAGTGTTTGGTATCTTCGTGCTCAGGATCCAGATCAT
AGACAGCAATGGATAGATGCCATTGAACAGCACAAGACTGAATCTGGATATGGATCTGAATCCAGCTTGC
GTCGACATGGCTCAATGGTGTCCCTGGTGTCTGGAGCAAGTGGCTACTCTGCAACATCCAC
