[The description below was written by a language model from this plasmid's Addgene catalogue record.]
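Description:
pDONR223-COL4A3BP is a Gateway entry-type clone built in the pDONR223 donor vector backbone (Invitrogen; about 5 kb without insert). It carries the human COL4A3BP open reading frame, an insert of roughly 1.8 kb. The gene is now designated CERT1 and is also known as CERT, GPBP or STARD11; its older name describes it as the collagen type IV alpha 3 (Goodpasture antigen) binding protein. The plasmid is maintained at high copy number in standard E. coli cloning strains under spectinomycin selection. No feature table accompanies the record, so the origin of replication and the exact recombination sites flanking the ORF are not stated. As the product of Gateway cloning into a donor vector, the insert would be expected to sit between att sites that allow recombinational transfer. M13 forward and reverse primer sites flank the insert for sequence verification.

The ORF was cloned without a stop codon. This lets it be recombined into a destination vector that supplies a C-terminal epitope tag of choice together with the stop codon. The donor backbone is not an expression vector, and the depositor notes that the plasmid should not be transfected directly. It serves instead as a shuttle source for moving the ORF into expression vectors, and the depositors point to a companion set of four lentiviral destination vectors (pLX301 to pLX304) for expression in mammalian cells. The clone belongs to a kit of ORFs, and the associated publication concerns resistance to RAF inhibition through reactivation of the MAP kinase pathway, which suggests use in gain-of-function expression screens.
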