Addgene plasmid #23569: pDONR223-COL4A3BP
Depositing lab: William Hahn & David Root. Depositing organization: Dana-Farber Cancer Institute. Publication: COT drives resistance to RAF inhibition through MAP kinase pathway reactivation. Johannessen CM, Boehm JS, Kim SY, Thomas SR, Wardwell L, Johnson LA, Emery CM, Stransky N, Cogdill AP, Barretina J, Caponigro G, Hieronymus H, Murray RR, Salehi-Ashtiani K, Hill DE, Vidal M, Zhao JJ, Yang X, Alkan O, Kim S, Harris JL, Wilson CJ, Myer VE, Finan PM, Root DE, Roberts TM, Golub T, Flaherty KT, Dummer R, Weber BL, Sellers WR, Schlegel R, Wargo JA, Hahn WC, Garraway LA. Nature. 2010 Dec 16;468(7326):968-72. doi: 10.1038/nature09627 PubMed 21107320.
Backbone
  Vector backbone: pDONR223
  Backbone manufacturer: Invitrogen
  Backbone size w/o insert (bp): 5005
  Vector type: Gateway Donor vector
Growth in bacteria
  Bacterial resistance: Spectinomycin, 50 μg/mL
  Growth temperature: 37°C
  Growth strain: DH5alpha
  Copy number: High Copy
Gene/Insert
  Gene/Insert name: COL4A3BP (alt name: collagen, type IV, alpha 3 (Goodpasture antigen) binding protein;COL4A3BP)
  Species: H. sapiens (human)
  Insert size (bp): 1797
  Entrez Gene: CERT1 (a.k.a. CERT, CERTL, COL4A3BP, GPBP, MRD34, STARD11)
  Cloning method: Gateway Cloning
  Sequencing primers: 5′ M13pUC-fwd; 3′ M13rev
Terms and licenses: Academic/Nonprofit Terms; Industry Terms: Not Available to Industry
Depositor comments: The ORF has no Stop codon. This design enables easy recombination into a destination vector to add an epitope tag of choice and Stop codon to the ORF. Do NOT use this plasmid directly for transfections. A set of 4 custom lentiviral vectors is available ( pLX301 (http://www.addgene.org/25895/) , pLX302 (http://www.addgene.org/25896/) , pLX303 (http://www.addgene.org/25897/) , pLX304 (http://www.addgene.org/25890/) ) to be used to express these ORFs in mammalian cells. These plasmids are not included in the kit and must be ordered separately.
How to cite: pDONR223-COL4A3BP was a gift from William Hahn & David Root (Addgene plasmid # 23569 ; http://n2t.net/addgene:23569 ; RRID:Addgene_23569)
